>Addgene plasmid #75593 | PIK3R4 gRNA (BRDN0001145724) | addgene full sequence | sequence record 184182 | Addgene Assembled Sequence
CCCGGGTGCAAAGATGGATAAAGTTTTAAACAGAGAGGAATCTTTGCAGCTAATGGACCTTCTAGGTCTT
GAAAGGAGTGGGAATTGGCTCCGGTGCCCGTCAGTGGGCAGAGCGCACATCGCCCACAGTCCCCGAGAAG
TTGGGGGGAGGGGTCGGCAATTGATCCGGTGCCTAGAGAAGGTGGCGCGGGGTAAACTGGGAAAGTGATG
TCGTGTACTGGCTCCGCCTTTTTCCCGAGGGTGGGGGAGAACCGTATATAAGTGCAGTAGTCGCCGTGAA
CGTTCTTTTTCGCAACGGGTTTGCCGCCAGAACACAGGTAAGTGCCGTGTGTGGTTCCCGCGGGCCTGGC
CTCTTTACGGGTTATGGCCCTTGCGTGCCTTGAATTACTTCCACCTGGCTGCAGTACGTGATTCTTGATC
CCGAGCTTCGGGTTGGAAGTGGGTGGGAGAGTTCGAGGCCTTGCGCTTAAGGAGCCCCTTCGCCTCGTGC
TTGAGTTGAGGCCTGGCCTGGGCGCTGGGGCCGCCGCGTGCGAATCTGGTGGCACCTTCGCGCCTGTCTC
GCTGCTTTCGATAAGTCTCTAGCCATTTAAAATTTTTGATGACCTGCTGCGACGCTTTTTTTCTGGCAAG
ATAGTCTTGTAAATGCGGGCCAAGATCTGCACACTGGTATTTCGGTTTTTGGGGCCGCGGGCGGCGACGG
GGCCCGTGCGTCCCAGCGCACATGTTCGGCGAGGCGGGGCCTGCGAGCGCGGCCACCGAGAATCGGACGG
GGGTAGTCTCAAGCTGGCCGGCCTGCTCTGGTGCCTGGCCTCGCGCCGCCGTGTATCGCCCCGCCCTGGG
CGGCAAGGCTGGCCCGGTCGGCACCAGTTGCGTGAGCGGAAAGATGGCCGCTTCCCGGCCCTGCTGCAGG
GAGCTCAAAATGGAGGACGCGGCGCTCGGGAGAGCGGGCGGGTGAGTCACCCACACAAAGGAAAAGGGCC
TTTCCGTCCTCAGCCGTCGCTTCATGTGACTCCACGGAGTACCGGGCGCCGTCCAGGCACCTCGATTAGT
TCTCGAGCTTTTGGAGTACGTCGTCTTTAGGTTGGGGGGAGGGGTTTTATGCGATGGAGTTTCCCCACAC
TGAGTGGGTGGAGACTGAAGTTAGGCCAGCTTGGCACTTGATGTAATTCTCCTTGGAATTTGCCCTTTTT
GAGTTTGGATCTTGGTTCATTCTCAAGCCTCAGACAGTGGTTCAAAGTTTTTTTCTTCCATTTCAGGTGT
CGTGACGTACGGCCACCATGACCGAGTACAAGCCCACGGTGCGCCTCGCCACCCGCGACGACGTCCCCAG
GGCCGTACGCACCCTCGCCGCCGCGTTCGCCGACTACCCCGCCACGCGCCACACCGTCGATCCGGACCGC
CACATCGAGCGGGTCACCGAGCTGCAAGAACTCTTCCTCACGCGCGTCGGGCTCGACATCGGCAAGGTGT
GGGTCGCGGACGACGGCGCCGCCGTGGCGGTCTGGACCACGCCGGAGAGCGTCGAAGCGGGGGCGGTGTT
CGCCGAGATCGGCCCGCGCATGGCCGAGTTGAGCGGTTCCCGGCTGGCCGCGCAGCAACAGATGGAAGGC
CTCCTGGCGCCGCACCGGCCCAAGGAGCCCGCGTGGTTCCTGGCCACCGTCGGAGTCTCGCCCGACCACC
AGGGCAAGGGTCTGGGCAGCGCCGTCGTGCTCCCCGGAGTGGAGGCGGCCGAGCGCGCCGGGGTGCCCGC
CTTCCTGGAGACCTCCGCGCCCCGCAACCTCCCCTTCTACGAGCGGCTCGGCTTCACCGTCACCGCCGAC
GTCGAGGTGCCCGAAGGACCGCGCACCTGGTGCATGACCCGCAAGCCCGGTGCCTGAACGCGTTAAGTCG
ACAATCAACCTCTGGATTACAAAATTTGTGAAAGATTGACTGGTATTCTTAACTATGTTGCTCCTTTTAC
GCTATGTGGATACGCTGCTTTAATGCCTTTGTATCATGCTATTGCTTCCCGTATGGCTTTCATTTTCTCC
TCCTTGTATAAATCCTGGTTGCTGTCTCTTTATGAGGAGTTGTGGCCCGTTGTCAGGCAACGTGGCGTGG
TGTGCACTGTGTTTGCTGACGCAACCCCCACTGGTTGGGGCATTGCCACCACCTGTCAGCTCCTTTCCGG
GACTTTCGCTTTCCCCCTCCCTATTGCCACGGCGGAACTCATCGCCGCCTGCCTTGCCCGCTGCTGGACA
GGGGCTCGGCTGTTGGGCACTGACAATTCCGTGGTGTTGTCGGGGAAATCATCGTCCTTTCCTTGGCTGC
TCGCCTGTGTTGCCACCTGGATTCTGCGCGGGACGTCCTTCTGCTACGTCCCTTCGGCCCTCAATCCAGC
GGACCTTCCTTCCCGCGGCCTGCTGCCGGCTCTGCGGCCTCTTCCGCGTCTTCGCCTTCGCCCTCAGACG
AGTCGGATCTCCCTTTGGGCCGCCTCCCCGCGTCGACTTTAAGACCAATGACTTACAAGGCAGCTGTAGA
TCTTAGCCACTTTTTAAAAGAAAAGGGGGGACTGGAAGGGCTAATTCACTCCCAACGAAGACAAGATCTG
CTTTTTGCTTGTACTGGGTCTCTCTGGTTAGACCAGATCTGAGCCTGGGAGCTCTCTGGCTAACTAGGGA
ACCCACTGCTTAAGCCTCAATAAAGCTTGCCTTGAGTGCTTCAAGTAGTGTGTGCCCGTCTGTTGTGTGA
CTCTGGTAACTAGAGATCCCTCAGACCCTTTTAGTCAGTGTGGAAAATCTCTAGCAGTACGTATAGTAGT
TCATGTCATCTTATTATTCAGTATTTATAACTTGCAAAGAAATGAATATCAGAGAGTGAGAGGAACTTGT
TTATTGCAGCTTATAATGGTTACAAATAAAGCAATAGCATCACAAATTTCACAAATAAAGCATTTTTTTC
ACTGCATTCTAGTTGTGGTTTGTCCAAACTCATCAATGTATCTTATCATGTCTGGCTCTAGCTATCCCGC
CCCTAACTCCGCCCATCCCGCCCCTAACTCCGCCCAGTTCCGCCCATTCTCCGCCCCATGGCTGACTAAT
TTTTTTTATTTATGCAGAGGCCGAGGCCGCCTCGGCCTCTGAGCTATTCCAGAAGTAGTGAGGAGGCTTT
TTTGGAGGCCTAGGGACGTACCCAATTCGCCCTATAGTGAGTCGTATTACGCGCGCTCACTGGCCGTCGT
TTTACAACGTCGTGACTGGGAAAACCCTGGCGTTACCCAACTTAATCGCCTTGCAGCACATCCCCCTTTC
GCCAGCTGGCGTAATAGCGAAGAGGCCCGCACCGATCGCCCTTCCCAACAGTTGCGCAGCCTGAATGGCG
AATGGG
[124 nt withheld, positions 3367-3490]
C
[91 nt withheld, positions 3492-3582]
A
[49 nt withheld, positions 3584-3632]
CCTTTGACGTTGGAGTCCACGTTCTTT
[37 nt withheld, positions 3660-3696]
ACCCTATCTCGGTCTATTCTTTTGATTTATAAGGGATTTTGCCGATTTCGGCCTATTGGTTAAAAAATGA
GCTGATTTAACAAAAATTTAACGCGAATTTTAACAAAATATTAACGCTTACAATTTAGGTGGCACTTTTC
GGGGAAATGTGCGCGGAACCCCTATTTGTTTATTTTTCTAAATACATTCAAATATGTATCCGCTCATGAG
ACAATAACCCTGATAAATGCTTCAATAATATTGAAAAAGGAAGAGTATGAGTATTCAACATTTCCGTGTC
GCCCTTATTCCCTTTTTTGCGGCATTTTGCCTTCCTGTTTTTGCTCACCCAGAAACGCTGGTGAAAGTAA
AAGATGCTGAAGATCAGTTGGGTGCACGAGTGGGTTACATCGAACTGGATCTCAACAGCGGTAAGATCCT
TGAGAGTTTTCGCCCCGAAGAACGTTTTCCAATGATGAGCACTTTTAAAGTTCTGCTATGTGGCGCGGTA
TTATCCCGTATTGACGCCGGGCAAGAGCAACTCGGTCGCCGCATACACTATTCTCAGAATGACTTGGTTG
AGTACTCACCAGTCACAGAAAAGCATCTTACGGATGGCATGACAGTAAGAGAATTATGCAGTGCTGCCAT
AACCATGAGTGATAACACTGCGGCCAACTTACTTCTGACAACGATCGGAGGACCGAAGGAGCTAACCGCT
TTTTTGCACAACATGGGGGATCATGTAACTCGCCTTGATCGTTGGGAACCGGAGCTGAATGAAGCCATAC
CAAACGACGAGCGTGACACCACGATGCCTGTAGCAATGGCAACAACGTTGCGCAAACTATTAACTGGCGA
ACTACTTACTCTAGCTTCCCGGCAACAATTAATAGACTGGATGGAGGCGGATAAAGTTGCAGGACCACTT
CTGCGCTCGGCCCTTCCGGCTGGCTGGTTTATTGCTGATAAATCTGGAGCCGGTGAGCGTGGGTCTCGCG
GTATCATTGCAGCACTGGGGCCAGATGGTAAGCCCTCCCGTATCGTAGTTATCTACACGACGGGGAGTCA
GGCAACTATGGATGAACGAAATAGACAGATCGCTGAGATAGGTGCCTCACTGATTAAGCATTGGTAACTG
TCAGACCAAGTTTACTCATATATACTTTAGATTGATTTAAAACTTCATTTTTAATTTAAAAGGATCTAGG
TGAAGATCCTTTTTGATAATCTCATGACCAAAATCCCTTAACGTGAGTTTTCGTTCCACTGAGCGTCAGA
CCCCGTAGAAAAGATCAAAGGATCTTCTTGAGATCCTTTTTTTCTGCGCGTAATCTGCTGCTTGCAAACA
AAAAAACCACCGCTACCAGCGGTGGTTTGTTTGCCGGATCAAGAGCTACCAACTCTTTTTCCGAAGGTAA
CTGGCTTCAGCAGAGCGCAGATACCAAATACTGTTCTTCTAGTGTAGCCGTAGTTAGGCCACCACTTCAA
GAACTCTGTAGCACCGCCTACATACCTCGCTCTGCTAATCCTGTTACCAGTGGCTGCTGCCAGTGGCGAT
AAGTCGTGTCTTACCGGGTTGGACTCAAGACGATAGTTACCGGATAAGGCGCAGCGGTCGGGCTGAACGG
GGGGTTCGTGCACACAGCCCAGCTTGGAGCGAACGACCTACACCGAACTGAGATACCTACAGCGTGAGCT
ATGAGAAAGCGCCACGCTTCCCGAAGGGAGAAAGGCGGACAGGTATCCGGTAAGCGGCAGGGTCGGAACA
GGAGAGCGCACGAGGGAGCTTCCAGGGGGAAACGCCTGGTATCTTTATAGTCCTGTCGGGTTTCGCCACC
TCTGACTTGAGCGTCGATTTTTGTGATGCTCGTCAGGGGGGCGGAGCCTATGGAAAAACGCCAGCAACGC
GGCCTTTTTACGGTTCCTGGCCTTTTGCTGGCCTTTTGCTCACATGTTCTTTCCTGCGTTATCCCCTGAT
TCTGTGGATAACCGTATTACCGCCTTTGAGTGAGCTGATACCGCTCGCCGCAGCCGAACGACCGAGCGCA
GCGAGTCAGTGAGCGAGGAAGCGGAAGAGCGCCCAATACGCAAACCGCCTCTCCCCGCGCGTTGGCCGAT
TCATTAATGCAGCTGGCACGACAGGTTTCCCGACTGGAAAGCGGGCAGTGAGCGCAACGCAATTAATGTG
AGTTAGCTCACTCATTAGGCACCCCAGGCTTTACACTTTATGCTTCCGGCTCGTATGTTGTGTGGAATTG
TGAGCGGATAACAATTTCACACAGGAAACAGCTATGACCATGATTACGCCAAGCGCGCAATTAACCCTCA
CTAAAGGGAACAAAAGCTGGAGCTGCAAGCTTAATGTAGTCTTATGCAATACTCTTGTAGTCTTGCAACA
TGGTAACGATGAGTTAGCAACATGCCTTACAAGGAGAGAAAAAGCACCGTGCATGCCGATTGGTGGAAGT
AAGGTGGTACGATCGTGCCTTATTAGGAAGGCAACAGACGGGTCTGACATGGATTGGACGAACCACTGAA
TTGCCGCATTGCAGAGATATTGTATTTAAGTGCCTAGCTCGATACATAAACGGGTCTCTCTGGTTAGACC
AGATCTGAGCCTGGGAGCTCTCTGGCTAACTAGGGAACCCACTGCTTAAGCCTCAATAAAGCTTGCCTTG
AGTGCTTCAAGTAGTGTGTGCCCGTCTGTTGTGTGACTCTGGTAACTAGAGATCCCTCAGACCCTTTTAG
TCAGTGTGGAAAATCTCTAGCAGTGGCGCCCGAACAGGGACTTGAAAGCGAAAGGGAAACCAGAGGAGCT
CTCTCGACGCAGGACTCGGCTTGCTGAAGCGCGCACGGCAAGAGGCGAGGGGCGGCGACTGGTGAGTACG
CCAAAAATTTTGACTAGCGGAGGCTAGAAGGAGAGAGATGGGTGCGAGAGCGTCAGTATTAAGCGGGGGA
GAATTAGATCGCGATGGGAAAAAATTCGGTTAAGGCCAGGGGGAAAGAAAAAATATAAATTAAAACATAT
AGTATGGGCAAGCAGGGAGCTAGAACGATTCGCAGTTAATCCTGGCCTGTTAGAAACATCAGAAGGCTGT
AGACAAATACTGGGACAGCTACAACCATCCCTTCAGACAGGATCAGAAGAACTTAGATCATTATATAATA
CAGTAGCAACCCTCTATTGTGTGCATCAAAGGATAGAGATAAAAGACACCAAGGAAGCTTTAGACAAGAT
AGAGGAAGAGCAAAACAAAAGTAAGACCACCGCACAGCAAGCGGCCGCTGATCTTCAGACCTGGAGGAGG
AGATATGAGGGACAATTGGAGAAGTGAATTATATAAATATAAAGTAGTAAAAATTGAACCATTAGGAGTA
GCACCCACCAAGGCAAAGAGAAGAGTGGTGCAGAGAGAAAAAAGAGCAGTGGGAATAGGAGCTTTGTTCC
TTGGGTTCTTGGGAGCAGCAGGAAGCACTATGGGCGCAGCGTCAATGACGCTGACGGTACAGGCCAGACA
ATTATTGTCTGGTATAGTGCAGCAGCAGAACAATTTGCTGAGGGCTATTGAGGCGCAACAGCATCTGTTG
CAACTCACAGTCTGGGGCATCAAGCAGCTCCAGGCAAGAATCCTGGCTGTGGAAAGATACCTAAAGGATC
AACAGCTCCTGGGGATTTGGGGTTGCTCTGGAAAACTCATTTGCACCACTGCTGTGCCTTGGAATGCTAG
TTGGAGTAATAAATCTCTGGAACAGATTTGGAATCACACGACCTGGATGGAGTGGGACAGAGAAATTAAC
AATTACACAAGCTTAATACACTCCTTAATTGAAGAATCGCAAAACCAGCAAGAAAAGAATGAACAAGAAT
TATTGGAATTAGATAAATGGGCAAGTTTGTGGAATTGGTTTAACATAACAAATTGGCTGTGGTATATAAA
ATTATTCATAATGATAGTAGGAGGCTTGGTAGGTTTAAGAATAGTTTTTGCTGTACTTTCTATAGTGAAT
AGAGTTAGGCAGGGATATTCACCATTATCGTTTCAGACCCACCTCCCAACCCCGAGGGGACCCAGAGAGG
GCCTATTTCCCATGATTCCTTCATATTTGCATATACGATACAAGGCTGTTAGAGAGATAATTAGAATTAA
TTTGACTGTAAACACAAAGATATTAGTACAAAATACGTGACGTAGAAAGTAATAATTTCTTGGGTAGTTT
GCAGTTTTAAAATTATGTTTTAAAATGGACTATCATATGCTTACCGTAACTTGAAAGTATTTCGATTTCT
TGGCTTTATATATCTTGTGGAAAGGACGAAACACCGCAAGAACCAGATGACAAACGGTTTTAGAGCTAGA
AATAGCAAGTTAAAATAAGGCTAGTCCGTTATCAACTTGAAAAAGTGGCACCGAGTCGGTGCTTTTTTAA
GCTTGGCGTAACTAGATCTTGAGACAAATGGCAGTATTCATCCACAATTTTAAAAGAAAAGGGGGGATTG
GGGGGTACAGTGCAGGGGAAAGAATAGTAGACATAATAGCAACAGACATACAAACTAAAGAATTACAAAA
ACAAATTACAAAAATTCAAAATTTTCGGGTTTATTACAGGGACAGCAGAGATCCACTTTGGCGCCGGCTC
GAGGGGG
Features (pLannotate 1.2.2; 29 found; start..end, strand, type, name):
     14..80      +  CDS            small t antigen (fragment): SV40 (simian virus 40) small t antigen
    106..317     +  promoter       EF-1α core promoter: core promoter for human elongation factor EF-1α
    318..1256    +  intron         EF-1α intron A: intron upstream of the start codon of human EF-1α
   1278..1877    +  CDS            PuroR (fragment): puromycin N-acetyltransferase; pac from Streptomyces; confers resistance to puromycin
   1893..2481    +  misc_feature   WPRE: woodchuck hepatitis virus posttranscriptional regulatory element
   2532..2551    +  misc_feature   cPPT/CTS (fragment): central polypurine tract and central termination sequence of HIV-1
   2553..2786    +  LTR            3' LTR (ΔU3): self-inactivating 3' long terminal repeat (LTR) from HIV-1
   2864..2985    +  polyA_signal   SV40 poly(A) signal: SV40 polyadenylation signal
   3025..3160    +  rep_origin     SV40 ori: SV40 origin of replication
   3181..3199    -  promoter       T7 promoter: promoter for bacteriophage T7 RNA polymerase
   3207..3362    +  CDS            lacZα (fragment): LacZα fragment of β-galactosidase; lacZ fragment
   3367..3795    +  rep_origin     f1 ori (sequence partly withheld): f1 bacteriophage origin of replication; arrow indicates direction of (+) strand synthesis
   3848..3952    +  promoter       AmpR promoter: bla
   3953..4813    +  CDS            AmpR: β-lactamase; bla; confers resistance to ampicillin, carbenicillin, and related antibiotics
   4984..5572    +  rep_origin     ori: high-copy-number ColE1/pMB1/pBR322/pUC origin of replication
   5755..5847    +  CDS            lacI (fragment): lac repressor; lacI; The lac repressor binds to the lac operator to inhibit transcription in E. coli. This inhibition can be relieved by adding lactose or isopropyl-β-D-thiogalactopyranoside (IPTG).
   5860..5881    +  protein_bind   CAP binding site: CAP binding activates transcription in the presence of cAMP. E. coli catabolite activator protein
   5896..5926    +  promoter       lac promoter: promoter for the E. coli lac operon
   5934..5950    +  protein_bind   lac operator: The lac repressor binds to the lac operator to inhibit transcription in E. coli. This inhibition can be relieved by adding lactose or isopropyl-β-D-thiogalactopyranoside (IPTG). lac repressor encoded by lacI
   5995..6013    +  promoter       T3 promoter: promoter for bacteriophage T3 RNA polymerase
   6041..6267    +  promoter       RSV promoter: Rous sarcoma virus enhancer/promoter
   6268..6448    +  LTR            5' LTR (truncated): truncated 5' long terminal repeat (LTR) from HIV-1
   6495..6620    +  misc_feature   HIV-1 Ψ: packaging signal of human immunodeficiency virus type 1
   6604..6967    +  CDS            HIV-1 gag (fragment): gag protein from human immunodeficiency virus 1; gag
   7113..7346    +  misc_feature   RRE: The Rev response element (RRE) of HIV-1 allows for Rev-dependent mRNA export from the nucleus to the cytoplasm.
   7723..7749    +  CDS            Rev (fragment): human immunodeficiency virus 1 (HIV-1) Rev protein; rev; enhances nuclear export of unspliced and incompletely spliced viral mRNAs
   7753..7993    +  promoter       U6 promoter: RNA polymerase III promoter for human U6 snRNA
   8023..8098    +  misc_RNA       gRNA scaffold: guide RNA scaffold for the Streptococcus pyogenes CRISPR/Cas9 system
   8154..8271    +  misc_feature   cPPT/CTS: central polypurine tract and central termination sequence of HIV-1
