[The description below was written by a language model from this plasmid's Addgene catalogue record and pLannotate feature annotations shown in this document.]
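Description:
PIK3R4 gRNA (BRDN0001145724) is a third-generation lentiviral CRISPR guide plasmid built on the lentiGuide-Puro backbone and designed to target the human PIK3R4 gene (also known as VPS15 or p150), with the guide designed against the reference transcript NM_014602.2. In bacteria it is maintained as a high-copy plasmid through a ColE1/pUC-type origin and selected with ampicillin via the β-lactamase gene. The backbone also carries an f1 origin, an SV40 origin and poly(A) signal, and remnants of lac and phage promoter elements that play no role in the payload.

The lentiviral transfer cassette starts with an RSV promoter fused to a truncated HIV-1 5' LTR, which drives Tat-independent production of the genomic RNA in packaging cells. This is followed by the Ψ packaging signal with a partial gag sequence, the Rev response element for nuclear export, and a cPPT/CTS. The cassette ends in a ΔU3 self-inactivating 3' LTR. Within this unit, a human U6 RNA polymerase III promoter transcribes the PIK3R4-specific spacer joined to the Streptococcus pyogenes Cas9 guide RNA scaffold. Downstream, the EF-1α core promoter with its intron A expresses puromycin N-acetyltransferase, and a WPRE enhances transcript expression, so transduced mammalian cells can be selected with puromycin.

The plasmid does not encode Cas9. It is meant to be used with a separate Cas9 vector or in cells that already express Cas9, where it directs cleavage and knockout of PIK3R4. The depositor comments associate it with a human kinome gRNA library, whose accompanying publication addresses sgRNA design optimized for high on-target activity and reduced off-target effects.
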