Addgene plasmid #75593: PIK3R4 gRNA (BRDN0001145724)
Purpose: 3rd generation lentiviral gRNA plasmid targeting human PIK3R4
Depositing lab: John Doench & David Root. Depositing organization: Broad Institute. Publication: Optimized sgRNA design to maximize activity and minimize off-target effects of CRISPR-Cas9. Doench JG, Fusi N, Sullender M, Hegde M, Vaimberg EW, Donovan KF, Smith I, Tothova Z, Wilen C, Orchard R, Virgin HW, Listgarten J, Root DE. Nat Biotechnol. 2016 Jan 18. doi: 10.1038/nbt.3437. PubMed 26780180.
Backbone
  Vector backbone: lentiGuide-Puro
  Backbone manufacturer: Zhang Lab (Addgene plasmid # 52963)
  Vector type: Mammalian Expression, Lentiviral, CRISPR
  Selectable markers: Puromycin
Growth in bacteria
  Bacterial resistance: Ampicillin, 100 μg/mL
  Growth temperature: 37°C
  Growth strain: DH5alpha
  Copy number: High Copy
Gene/Insert
  Gene/Insert name: PIK3R4 (alt names: PIK3R4; NM_014602.2)
  gRNA/shRNA sequence: CAAGAACCAGATGACAAACG
  Species: H. sapiens (human)
  Entrez Gene: PIK3R4 (a.k.a. VPS15, p150)
  Promoter: hU6
  Cloning method: Unknown
  Sequencing primers: 5′ U6-F; 3′ pS2-R
Terms and licenses: Academic/Nonprofit Terms; Industry Terms: Not Available to Industry
Depositor comments: The gRNA was designed to target the following Genbank reference sequence(s): NM_014602.2. Note that this plasmid does NOT contain Cas9. It should be used in conjunction with lentiCas9-Blast (Addgene #52962) or otherwise with cell lines already expressing Cas9. Browse the full kinome gRNA library at http://www.addgene.org/pooled-library/broadgpp-human-kinome/ or visit http://www.broadinstitute.org/rnai/public/ for detailed protocols and information.
How to cite: PIK3R4 gRNA (BRDN0001145724) was a gift from John Doench & David Root (Addgene plasmid # 75593 ; http://n2t.net/addgene:75593 ; RRID:Addgene_75593)
