>Addgene plasmid #75593 | PIK3R4 gRNA (BRDN0001145724) | depositor partial sequence | sequence record 143053 | Target Sequence
CAAGAACCAGATGACAAACG
