>Addgene plasmid #75593 | PIK3R4 gRNA (BRDN0001145724) | addgene partial sequence | sequence record 184181 | hU6-F
AAAGTAATAATTTCTTGGGTAGTTTGCAGTTTTAAAATTATGTTTTAAAATGGACTATCATATGCTTACC
GTAACTTGAAAGTATTTCGATTTCTTGGCTTTATATATCTTGTGGAAAGGACGAAACACCGCAAGAACCA
GATGACAAACGGTTTTAGAGCTAGAAATAGCAAGTTAAAATAAGGCTAGTCCGTTATCAACTTGAAAAAG
TGGCACCGAGTCGGTGCTTTTTTAAGCTTGGCGTAACTAGATCTTGAGACAAATGGCAGTATTCATCCAC
AATTTTAAAAGAAAAGGGGGGATTGGGGGGTACAGTGCAGGGGAAAGAATAGTAGACATAATAGCAACAG
ACATACAAACTAAAGAATTACAAAAACAAATTACAAAAATTCAAAATTTTCGGGTTTATTACAGGGACAG
CAGAGATCCACTTTGGCGCCGGCTCGAGGGGGCCCGGGTGCAAAGATGGATAAAGTTTTAAACAGAGAGG
AATCTTTGCAGCTAATGGACCTTCTAGGTCTTGAAAGGAGTGGGAATTGGCTCCGGTGCCCGTCAGTGGG
CAGAGCGCAC
